Addgene plasmid #43028: I-CAAC
Depositing lab: Chad Cowan & Kiran Musunuru. Depositing organization: Harvard University. Publication: A TALEN Genome-Editing System for Generating Human Stem Cell-Based Disease Models. Ding Q, Lee YK, Schaefer EA, Peters DT, Veres A, Kim K, Kuperwasser N, Motola DL, Meissner TB, Hendriks WT, Trevisan M, Gupta RM, Moisan A, Banks E, Friesen M, Schinzel RT, Xia F, Tang A, Xia Y, Figueroa E, Wann A, Ahfeldt T, Daheron L, Zhang F, Rubin LL, Peng LF, Chung RT, Musunuru K, Cowan CA. Cell Stem Cell. 2012 Dec 12. pii: S1934-5909(12)00645-5. doi: 10.1016/j.stem.2012.11.011. PubMed 23246482.
Backbone
  Vector backbone: pCRII-TOPO
  Backbone manufacturer: Invitrogen
  Backbone size w/o insert (bp): 3973
  Vector type: Bacterial Cloning
Growth in bacteria
  Bacterial resistance: Ampicillin and Kanamycin, 100 & 50 μg/mL
  Growth temperature: 37°C
  Growth strain: Top10
  Copy number: High Copy
Gene/Insert
  Gene/Insert name: I-CAAC
  Species: Synthetic
  Insert size (bp): 424
  Cloning method: TOPO Cloning
  Sequencing primers: 5′ T7; 3′ M13-rev
Terms and licenses: Academic/Nonprofit Terms; Industry Terms: Not Available to Industry
How to cite: I-CAAC was a gift from Chad Cowan & Kiran Musunuru (Addgene plasmid # 43028 ; http://n2t.net/addgene:43028 ; RRID:Addgene_43028)
