[The description below was written by a language model from this plasmid's Addgene catalogue record.]
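Description:
I-CAAC is a bacterial cloning plasmid built on the commercial pCRII-TOPO backbone (about 4.0 kb without insert), into which a 424 bp synthetic insert was introduced by TOPO cloning. It is a high-copy plasmid propagated in E. coli, and the record lists dual selection with ampicillin and kanamycin, consistent with the two resistance markers that this backbone carries. The listed sequencing primers, T7 on the 5′ side and M13 reverse on the 3′ side, correspond to the standard priming sites that flank the TOPO cloning site. No eukaryotic promoter, reporter or expression cassette is recorded. The plasmid therefore appears to serve as a storage and supply vector for a DNA fragment rather than as an expression construct.

The record describes the insert only by its name and as synthetic, and no feature table is available to define its contents. The associated publication describes a TALEN genome-editing system for generating human stem cell-based disease models. In that context, the name and insert size suggest a pre-assembled block of TALE repeat units recognising the four-base sequence CAAC, with the "I" prefix possibly marking its position in an ordered assembly scheme. This reading is an inference and is not stated in the record. On that basis, the plasmid would be one member of a library of modular repeat fragments that are combined to build custom TALE DNA-binding arrays, which are then joined to a nuclease domain in a separate destination vector. Distribution is restricted to academic and nonprofit users.
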