>Addgene plasmid #43028 | I-CAAC | depositor partial sequence | sequence record 58293 | I-CAAC sequence 424 bps
CGTCTCCTGACCCCAGAGCAGGTCGTGGCGATCGCAAGCCACGACGGAGGAAAGCAAGCCTTGGAAACAG
TACAGAGGCTGTTGCCTGTGCTGTGCCAAGCGCACGGACTCACCCCAGAGCAGGTCGTGGCAATCGCCTC
CAACATTGGCGGGAAACAGGCACTCGAGACTGTCCAGCGCCTGCTTCCCGTGCTGTGCCAAGCGCACGGC
CTCACCCCAGAGCAGGTCGTGGCAATCGCCTCCAACATTGGCGGGAAACAGGCACTCGAGACTGTCCAGC
GCCTGCTTCCCGTGCTGTGCCAAGCGCACGGATTAACCCCAGAGCAGGTCGTGGCGATCGCAAGCCACGA
CGGAGGAAAGCAAGCCTTGGAAACAGTACAGAGGCTGTTGCCTGTGCTGTGCCAAGCGCACGGCTTAAGA
GACG
