>Addgene plasmid #43028 | I-CAAC | addgene partial sequence | sequence record 59933 | M13-F20 5'-TGTAAAACGACGGCCAGT-3'
CTATAGGGCGAATTGGGCCCTCTAGATGCATGCTCGAGCGGCCGCCAGTGTGATGGATATCTGCAGAATT
CGCCCTTATATAGATGCCGTCCTAGCGCGTCTCCTGACCCCAGAGCAGGTCGTGGCGATCGCAAGCCACG
ACGGAGGAAAGCAAGCCTTGGAAACAGTACAGAGGCTGTTGCCTGTGCTGTGCCAAGCGCACGGACTCAC
CCCAGAGCAGGTCGTGGCAATCGCCTCCAACATTGGCGGGAAACAGGCACTCGAGACTGTCCAGCGCCTG
CTTCCCGTGCTGTGCCAAGCGCACGGCCTCACCCCAGAGCAGGTCGTGGCAATCGCCTCCAACATTGGCG
GGAAACAGGCACTCGAGACTGTCCAGCGCCTGCTTCCCGTGCTGTGCCAAGCGCACGGATTAACCCCAGA
GCAGGTCGTGGCGATCGCAAGCCACGACGGAGGAAAGCAAGCCTTGGAAACAGTACAGAGGCTGTTGCCT
GTGCTGTGCCAAGCGCACGGCTTAAGAGACGTGGGCACAGGAAAGATACTTAAGGGCGAATTCCAGCACA
CTGGCGGCCGTTACTAGTGGATCCGAGCTCGGTACCAAGCTTGGCGTAATCATGGTCATAGCTGTTTCCT
GTGTGAAATTGTTATCCGCTCACAATTCCACACAACATACGAGCCGGAAGCATAAAGTGTAAAGCCTGGG
GTGCCTAATGAGTGAGCTAACTCACATTAATTGCGTTGCGCTCACTGCCCGCTTTCCAGTCGGGAAACCT
GTCGTGCCAGCTGCATTAATGAATCGGCCAACGCGCGGGGAGAGGCGGTTTGCGTATTGGGCGCTCTTCC
GCTTCCTCGCT
